>Addgene plasmid #194232 | EF1a-LCB3_v1.2-PDGFR-T2A-mCherry (pZYW049) | addgene full sequence | sequence record 383910 | Addgene NGS Result
CTCTAAACCTGTGATTCCTCTGAATTATTTTCATTTTAAAGAAATTGTATTTGTTAAATATGTACTACAA
ACTTAGTAGTTGGAAGGGCTAATTCACTCCCAAAGAAGACAAGATATCCTTGATCTGTGGATCTACCACA
CACAAGGCTACTTCCCTGATTAGCAGAACTACACACCAGGGCCAGGGGTCAGATATCCACTGACCTTTGG
ATGGTGCTACAAGCTAGTACCAGTTGAGCCAGATAAGGTAGAAGAGGCCAATAAAGGAGAGAACACCAGC
TTGTTACACCCTGTGAGCCTGCATGGGATGGATGACCCGGAGAGAGAAGTGTTAGAGTGGAGGTTTGACA
GCCGCCTAGCATTTCATCACGTGGCCCGAGAGCTGCATCCGGAGTACTTCAAGAACTGCTGATATCGAGC
TTGCTACAAGGGACTTTCCGCTGGGGACTTTCCAGGGAGGCGTGGCCTGGGCGGGACTGGGGAGTGGCGA
GCCCTCAGATCCTGCATATAAGCAGCTGCTTTTTGCCTGTACTGGGACTCTCTGGTTAGACCAGATCTGA
GCCTGGGAGCTCTCTGGCTAACTAGGGAACCCACTGCTTAAGCCTCAATAAAGCTTGCCTTGAGTGCTTC
AAGTAGTGTGTGCCCGTCTGTTGTGTGACTCTGGTAACTAGAGATCCCTCAGACCCTTTTAGTCAGTGTG
GAAAATCTCTAGCAGTGGCGCCCGAACAGGGACTTGAAAGCGAAAGGGAAACCAGAGGAGCTCTCTCGAC
GCAGGACTCGGCTTGCTGAAGCGCGCACGGCAAGAGGCGAGGGGCGGCGACTGGTGAGTACGCCAAAAAT
TTTGACTAGCGGAGGCTAGAAGGAGAGAGATGGGTGCGAGAGCGTCAGTATTAAGCGGGGGAGAATTAGA
TCGCGATGGGAAAAAATTCGGTTAAGGCCAGGGGGAAAGAAAAAATATAAATTAAAACATATAGTATGGG
CAAGCAGGGAGCTAGAACGATTCGCAGTTAATCCTGGCCTGTTAGAAACATCAGAAGGCTGTAGACAAAT
ACTGGGACAGCTACAACCATCCCTTCAGACAGGATCAGAAGAACTTAGATCATTATATAATACAGTAGCA
ACCCTCTATTGTGTGCATCAAAGGATAGAGATAAAAGACACCAAGGAAGCTTTAGACAAGATAGAGGAAG
AGCAAAACAAAAGTAAGACCACCGCACAGCAAGCGGCCGGCCGCTGATCTTCAGACCTGGAGGAGGAGAT
ATGAGGGACAATTGGAGAAGTGAATTATATAAATATAAAGTAGTAAAAATTGAACCATTAGGAGTAGCAC
CCACCAAGGCAAAGAGAAGAGTGGTGCAGAGAGAAAAAAGAGCAGTGGGAATAGGAGCTTTGTTCCTTGG
GTTCTTGGGAGCAGCAGGAAGCACTATGGGCGCAGCGTCAATGACGCTGACGGTACAGGCCAGACAATTA
TTGTCTGGTATAGTGCAGCAGCAGAACAATTTGCTGAGGGCTATTGAGGCGCAACAGCATCTGTTGCAAC
TCACAGTCTGGGGCATCAAGCAGCTCCAGGCAAGAATCCTGGCTGTGGAAAGATACCTAAAGGATCAACA
GCTCCTGGGGATTTGGGGTTGCTCTGGAAAACTCATTTGCACCACTGCTGTGCCTTGGAATGCTAGTTGG
AGTAATAAATCTCTGGAACAGATTTGGAATCACACGACCTGGATGGAGTGGGACAGAGAAATTAACAATT
ACACAAGCTTAATACACTCCTTAATTGAAGAATCGCAAAACCAGCAAGAAAAGAATGAACAAGAATTATT
GGAATTAGATAAATGGGCAAGTTTGTGGAATTGGTTTAACATAACAAATTGGCTGTGGTATATAAAATTA
TTCATAATGATAGTAGGAGGCTTGGTAGGTTTAAGAATAGTTTTTGCTGTACTTTCTATAGTGAATAGAG
TTAGGCAGGGATATTCACCATTATCGTTTCAGACCCACCTCCCAACCCCGAGGGGACCCGACAGGCCCGA
AGGAATAGAAGAAGAAGGTGGAGAGAGAGACAGAGACAGATCCATTCGATTAGTGAACGGATCTCGACGG
TATCGCCAAATGGCAGTATTCATCCACAATTTTAAAAGAAAAGGGGGGATTGGGGGGTACAGTGCAGGGG
AAAGAATAGTAGACATAATAGCAACAGACATACAAACTAAAGAATTACAAAAACAAATTACAAAAATTCA
AAATTTTCGGGTTTATTACAGGGACAGCAGAGATCCAGTTTGGCCCTCTGATGAGACGAACGCGTGAGGC
TCCGGTGCCCGTCAGTGGGCAGAGCGCACATCGCCCACAGTCCCCGAGAAGTTGGGGGGAGGGGTCGGCA
ATTGAACCGGTGCCTAGAGAAGGTGGCGCGGGGTAAACTGGGAAAGTGATGTCGTGTACTGGCTCCGCCT
TTTTCCCGAGGGTGGGGGAGAACCGTATATAAGTGCAGTAGTCGCCGTGAACGTTCTTTTTCGCAACGGG
TTTGCCGCCAGAACACAGGTAAGTGCCGTGTGTGGTTCCCGCGGGCCTGGCCTCTTTACGGGTTATGGCC
CTTGCGTGCCTTGAATTACTTCCACCTGGCTGCAGTACGTGATTCTTGATCCCGAGCTTCGGGTTGGAAG
TGGGTGGGAGAGTTCGAGGCCTTGCGCTTAAGGAGCCCCTTCGCCTCGTGCTTGAGTTGAGGCCTGGCCT
GGGCGCTGGGGCCGCCGCGTGCGAATCTGGTGGCACCTTCGCGCCTGTCTCGCTGCTTTCGATAAGTCTC
TAGCCATTTAAAATTTTTGATGACCTGCTGCGACGCTTTTTTTCTGGCAAGATAGTCTTGTAAATGCGGG
CCAAGATCTGCACACTGGTATTTCGGTTTTTGGGGCCGCGGGCGGCGACGGGGCCCGTGCGTCCCAGCGC
ACATGTTCGGCGAGGCGGGGCCTGCGAGCGCGGCCACCGAGAATCGGACGGGGGTAGTCTCAAGCTGGCC
GGCCTGCTCTGGTGCCTGGCCTCGCGCCGCCGTGTATCGCCCCGCCCTGGGCGGCAAGGCTGGCCCGGTC
GGCACCAGTTGCGTGAGCGGAAAGATGGCCGCTTCCCGGCCCTGCTGCAGGGAGCTCAAAATGGAGGACG
CGGCGCTCGGGAGAGCGGGCGGGTGAGTCACCCACACAAAGGAAAAGGGCCTTTCCGTCCTCAGCCGTCG
CTTCATGTGACTCCACGGAGTACCGGGCGCCGTCCAGGCACCTCGATTAGTTCTCGAGCTTTTGGAGTAC
GTCGTCTTTAGGTTGGGGGGAGGGGTTTTATGCGATGGAGTTTCCCCACACTGAGTGGGTGGAGACTGAA
GTTAGGCCAGCTTGGCACTTGATGTAATTCTCCTTGGAATTTGCCCTTTTTGAGTTTGGATCTTGGTTCA
TTCTCAAGCCTCAGACAGTGGTTCAAAGTTTTTTTCTTCCATTTCAGGTGTCGTGAGCCACTATGGCCTT
GCCCGTTACGGCACTTCTGCTCCCACTCGCATTGCTGCTTCACGCCGCCCGACCAGAACAGAAACTCATA
AGTGAAGAAGACCTTGGGGGAGGCGGTTCCGGGGGAGGCGGTTCTAACGATGACGAGCTCCATATGCAGA
TGACCGATCTGGTGTACGAGGCACTACACTTTGCTAAAGACGAGGAAATCCAGAAGCACGTCTTCCAGCT
GTTCGAGAAGGCCACAAAGGCCTATAAAAATAAAGACAGGCAAAAACTGGAAAAGGTTGTGGAGGAACTG
AAGGAATTGTTAGAGAGACTTCTCAGCGGTTCTAATGCTGTGGGCCAGGACACGCAGGAGGTCATCGTGG
TGCCACACTCCTTGCCCTTTAAGGTGGTGGTGATCTCAGCCATCCTGGCCCTGGTGGTGCTCACCATCAT
CTCCCTTATCATCCTCATCATGCTTTGGCAGAAGAAGCCACGTGGATCCGGGAGTGGCGAAGGCAGGGGC
TCCCTTTTGACGTGCGGGGATGTTGAAGAGAACCCTGGGCCCGGATCTGGAATGGTGAGCAAGGGCGAGG
AGGATAACATGGCCATCATCAAGGAGTTCATGCGCTTCAAGGTGCACATGGAGGGCTCCGTGAACGGCCA
CGAGTTCGAGATCGAGGGCGAGGGCGAGGGCCGCCCCTACGAGGGCACCCAGACCGCCAAGCTGAAGGTG
ACCAAGGGTGGCCCCCTGCCCTTCGCCTGGGACATCCTGTCCCCTCAGTTCATGTACGGCTCCAAGGCCT
ACGTGAAGCACCCCGCCGACATCCCCGACTACTTGAAGCTGTCCTTCCCCGAGGGCTTCAAGTGGGAGCG
CGTGATGAACTTCGAGGACGGCGGCGTGGTGACCGTGACCCAGGACTCCTCCCTGCAGGACGGCGAGTTC
ATCTACAAGGTGAAGCTGCGCGGCACCAACTTCCCCTCCGACGGCCCCGTAATGCAGAAGAAGACCATGG
GCTGGGAGGCCTCCTCCGAGCGGATGTACCCCGAGGACGGCGCCCTGAAGGGCGAGATCAAGCAGAGGCT
GAAGCTGAAGGACGGCGGCCACTACGACGCTGAGGTCAAGACCACCTACAAGGCCAAGAAGCCCGTGCAG
CTGCCCGGCGCCTACAACGTCAACATCAAGTTGGACATCACCTCCCACAACGAGGACTACACCATCGTGG
AACAGTACGAACGCGCCGAGGGCCGCCACTCCACCGGCGGCATGGACGAGCTGTACAAGTAATGGCGCTT
ATCGATAATCAACCTCTGGATTACAAAATTTGTGAAAGATTGACTGGTATTCTTAACTATGTTGCTCCTT
TTACGCTATGTGGATACGCTGCTTTAATGCCTTTGTATCATGCTATTGCTTCCCGTATGGCTTTCATTTT
CTCCTCCTTGTATAAATCCTGGTTGCTGTCTCTTTATGAGGAGTTGTGGCCCGTTGTCAGGCAACGTGGC
GTGGTGTGCACTGTGTTTGCTGACGCAACCCCCACTGGTTGGGGCATTGCCACCACCTGTCAGCTCCTTT
CCGGGACTTTCGCTTTCCCCCTCCCTATTGCCACGGCGGAACTCATCGCCGCCTGCCTTGCCCGCTGCTG
GACAGGGGCTCGGCTGTTGGGCACTGACAATTCCGTGGTGTTGTCGGGGAAATCATCGTCCTTTCCTTGG
CTGCTCGCCTGTGTTGCCACCTGGATTCTGCGCGGGACGTCCTTCTGCTACGTCCCTTCGGCCCTCAATC
CAGCGGACCTTCCTTCCCGCGGCCTGCTGCCGGCTCTGCGGCCTCTTCCGCGTCTTCGCCTTCGCCCTCA
GACGAGTCGGATCTCCCTTTGGGCCGCCTCCCCGCATGCTGCGTCTCAAGCATACACGATACCGTCGACC
TCGAGGGAATTAATTCGAGCTCGGTACCTTTAAGACCAATGACTTACAAGGCAGCTGTAGATCTTAGCCA
CTTTTTAAAAGAAAAGGGGGGACTGGAAGGGCTAATTCACTCCCAACGAAGACAAGATCTGCTTTTTGCT
TGTACTGGGTTTCTCTGGTTAGACCAGATCTGAGCCTGGGAGCTCTCTGGCTAACTAGGGAACCCACTGC
TTAAGCCTCAATAAAGCTTGCCTTGAGTGCTTCAAGTAGTGTGTGCCCGTCTGTTGTGTGACTCTGGTAA
CTAGAGATCCCTCAGACCCTTTTAGTCAGTGTGGAAAATCTCTAGCAGCATCTAGAATTAATTCCGTGTA
TTCTATAGTGTCACCTAAATCGTATGTGTATGATACATAAGGTTATGTATTAATTGTAGCCGCGTTCTAA
CGACAATATGTACAAGCCTAATTGTGTAGCATCTGGCTTACTGAAGCAGACCCTATCATCTCTCTCGTAA
ACTGCCGTCAGAGTCGGTTTGGTTGGACGAACCTTCTGAGTTTCTGGTAACGCCGTCCCGCACCCGGAAA
TGGTCAGCGAACCAATCAGCAGGGTCATCGCTAGCCAGATCCTCTACGCCGGACGCATCGTGGCCGGCAT
CACCGGCGCCACAGGTGCGGTTGCTGGCGCCTATATCGCCGACATCACCGATGGGGAAGATCGGGCTCGC
CACTTCGGGCTCATGAGCGCTTGTTTCGGCGTGGGTATGGTGGCAGGCCCCGTGGCCGGGGGACTGTTGG
GCGCCATCTCCTTGCATGCACCATTCCTTGCGGCGGCGGTGCTCAACGGCCTCAACCTACTACTGGGCTG
CTTCCTAATGCAGGAGTCGCATAAGGGAGAGCGTCGAATGGTGCACTCTCAGTACAATCTGCTCTGATGC
CGCATAGTTAAGCCAGCCCCGACACCCGCCAACACCCGCTGACGCGCCCTGACGGGCTTGTCTGCTCCCG
GCATCCGCTTACAGACAAGCTGTGACCATCTCCGGGAGCTGCATGTGTCAGAGGTTTTCACCGTCATCAC
CGAAACGCGCGAGATGAAAGGGCCTCGTGATACGCCTATTTTTATAGGTTAATGTCATGATAATAATGGT
TTCTTAGACGTCAGGTGGCACTTTTCGGGGAAATGTGCCGAGCGGCCGCACGGTTATCCACAGAATCAGG
GGATAACGCAGGAAAGAACATGTGAGCAAAAGGCCAGCAAAAGGCCAGGAACCGTAAAAAGGCCGCGTTG
CTGGCGTTTTTCCATAGGCTCCGCCCCCCTGACGAGCATCACAAAAATCGACGCTCAAGTCAGAGGTGGC
GAAACCCGACAGGACTATAAAGATACCAGGCGTTTCCCCCTGGAAGCTCCCTCGTGCGCTCTCCTGTTCC
GACCCTGCCGCTTACCGGATACCTGTCCGCCTTTCTCCCTTCGGGAAGCGTGGCGCTTTCTCATAGCTCA
CGCTGTAGGTATCTCAGTTCGGTGTAGGTCGTTCGCTCCAAGCTGGGCTGTGTGCACGAACCCCCCGTTC
AGCCCGACCGCTGCGCCTTATCCGGTAACTATCGTCTTGAGTCCAACCCGGTAAGACACGACTTATCGCC
ACTGGCAGCAGCCACTGGTAACAGGATTAGCAGAGCGAGGTATGTAGGCGGTGCTACAGAGTTCTTGAAG
TGGTGGCCTAACTACGGCTACACTAGAAGAACAGTATTTGGTATCTGCGCTCTGCTGAAGCCAGTTACCT
TCGGAAAAAGAGTTGGTAGCTCTTGATCCGGCAAACAAACCACCGCTGGTAGCGGTGGTTTTTTTGTTTG
CAAGCAGCAGATTACGCGCAGAAAAAAAGGATCTCAAGAAGATCCTTTGATCTTTTCTACGGGGTCTGAC
GCTCAGTGGAACGAAAACTCACGTTAAGGGATTTTGGTCATGACAGGTGGCACTTTTCGGGGAAATGTGC
GCGGAACCCCTATTTGTTTATTTTTCTAAATACATTCAAATATGTATCCGCTCATGAGACAATAACCCTG
ATAAATGCTTCAATAATATTGAAAAAGGAAGAGTATGAGTATTCAACATTTCCGTGTCGCCCTTATTCCC
TTTTTTGCGGCATTTTGCCTTCCTGTTTTTGCTCACCCAGAAACGCTGGTGAAAGTAAAAGATGCTGAAG
ATCAGTTGGGTGCACGAGTGGGTTACATCGAACTGGATCTCAACAGCGGTAAGATCCTTGAGAGTTTTCG
CCCCGAAGAACGTTTTCCAATGATGAGCACTTTTAAAGTTCTGCTATGTGGCGCGGTATTATCCCGTATT
GACGCCGGGCAAGAGCAACTCGGTCGCCGCATACACTATTCTCAGAATGACTTGGTTGAGTACTCACCAG
TCACAGAAAAGCATCTTACGGATGGCATGACAGTAAGAGAATTATGCAGTGCTGCCATAACCATGAGTGA
TAACACTGCGGCCAACTTACTTCTGACAACGATCGGAGGACCGAAGGAGCTAACCGCTTTTTTGCACAAC
ATGGGGGATCATGTAACTCGCCTTGATCGTTGGGAACCGGAGCTGAATGAAGCCATACCAAACGACGAGC
GTGACACCACGATGCCTGTAGCAATGGCAACAACGTTGCGCAAACTATTAACTGGCGAACTACTTACTCT
AGCTTCCCGGCAACAATTAATAGACTGGATGGAGGCGGATAAAGTTGCAGGACCACTTCTGCGCTCGGCC
CTTCCGGCTGGCTGGTTTATTGCTGATAAATCTGGAGCCGGTGAGCGTGGGTCCCGCGGTATCATTGCAG
CACTGGGGCCAGATGGTAAGCCCTCCCGTATCGTAGTTATCTACACGACGGGGAGTCAGGCAACTATGGA
TGAACGAAATAGACAGATCGCTGAGATAGGTGCCTCACTGATTAAGCATTGGTAACTGTCAGACCAAGTT
TACTCATATATACTTTAGATTGATTTAAAACTTCATTTTTAATTTAAAAGGATCTAGGTGAAGATCCTTT
TTGATAATCGCGGCCGCCAATTTTTTACGGTTCCTGGCCTTTTGCTGGCCTTTTGCTCACATGTTCTTTC
CTGCGTTATCCCCTGATTCTGTGGATAACCGTATTACCGCCTTTGAGTGAGCTGATACCGCTCGCCGCAG
CCGAACGACCGAGCGCAGCGAGTCAGTGAGCGAGGAAGCGGAAGAGCGCCCAATACGCAAACCGCCTCTC
CCCGCGCGTTGGCCGATTCATTAATGCAGCTGTGGAATGTGTGTCAGTTAGGGTGTGGAAAGTCCCCAGG
CTCCCCAGCAGGCAGAAGTATGCAAAGCATGCATCTCAATTAGTCAGCAACCAGGTGTGGAAAGTCCCCA
GGCTCCCCAGCAGGCAGAAGTATGCAAAGCATGCATCTCAATTAGTCAGCAACCATAGTCCCGCCCCTAA
CTCCGCCCATCCCGCCCCTAACTCCGCCCAGTTCCGCCCATTCTCCGCCCCATGGCTGACTAATTTTTTT
TATTTATGCAGAGGCCGAGGCCGCCTCGGCCTCTGAGCTATTCCAGAAGTAGTGAGGAGGCTTTTTTGGA
GGCCTAGGCTTTTGCAAAAAGCTTGGACACAAGACAGGCTTGCGAGATATGTTTGAGAATACCACTTTAT
CCCGCGTCAGGGAGAGGCAGTGCGTAAAAAGACGCGGACTCATGTGAAATACTGGTTTTTAGTGCGCCAG
ATCTCTATAATCTCGCGCAACCTATTTTCCCCTCGAACACTTTTTAAGCCGTAGATAAACAGGCTGGGAC
ACTTCACATGAGCGAAAAATACATCGTCACCTGGGACATGTTGCAGATCCATGCACGTAAACTCGCAAGC
CGACTGATGCCTTCTGAACAATGGAAAGGCATTATTGCCGTAAGCCGTGGCGGTCTGTACCGGGTGCGTT
ACTGGCGCGTGAACTGGGTATTCGTCATGTCGATACCGTTTGTATTTCCAGCTACGATCACGACAACCAG
CGCGAGCTTAAAGTGCTGAAACGCGCAGAAGGCGATGGCGAAGGCTTCATCGTTATTGATGACCTGGTGG
ATACCGGTGGTACTGCGGTTGCGATTCGTGAAATGTATCCAAAAGCGCACTTTGTCACCATCTTCGCAAA
ACCGGCTGGTCGTCCGCTGGTTGATGACTATGTTGTTGATATCCCGCAAGATACCTGGATTGAACAGCCG
TGGGATATGGGCGTCGTATTCGTCCCGCCAATCTCCGGTCGCTAATCTTTTCAACGCCTGGCACTGCCGG
GCGTTGTTCTTTTTAACTTCAGGCGGGTTACAATAGTTTCCAGTAAGTATTCTGGAGGCTGCATCCATGA
CACAGGCAAACCTGAGCGAAACCCTGTTCAAACCCCGCTTTAAACATCCTGAAACCTCGACGCTAGTCCG
CCGCTTTAATCACGGCGCACAACCGCCTGTGCAGTCGGCCCTTGATGGTAAAACCATCCCTCACTGGTAT
CGCATGATTAACCGTCTGATGTGGATCTGGCGCGGCATTGACCCACGCGAAATCCTCGACGTCCAGGCAC
GTATTGTGATGAGCGATGCCGAACGTACCGACGATGATTTATACGATACGGTGATTGGCTACCGTGGCGG
CAACTGGATTTATGAGTGGGCCCCGGATCTTTGTGAAGGAACCTTACTTCTGTGGTGTGACATAATTGGA
CAAACTACCTACAGAGATTTAAAGCTCTAAGGTAAATATAAAATTTTTAAGTGTATAATGTGTTAAACTA
CTGATTCTAATTGTTTGTGTATTTTAGATTCCAACCTATGGAACTGATGAATGGGAGCAGTGGTGGAATG
CCTTTAATGAGGAAAACCTGTTTTGCTCAGAAGAAATGCCATCTAGTGATGATGAGGCTACTGCTGACTC
TCAACATTCTACTCCTCCAAAAAAGAAGAGAAAGGTAGAAGACCCCAAGGACTTTCCTTCAGAATTGCTA
AGTTTTTTGAGTCATGCTGTGTTTAGTAATAGAACTCTTGCTTGCTTTGCTATTTACACCACAAAGGAAA
AAGCTGCACTGCTATACAAGAAAATTATGGAAAAATATTCTGTAACCTTTATAAGTAGGCATAACAGTTA
TAATCATAACATACTGTTTTTTCTTACTCCACACAGGCATAGAGTGTCTGCTATTAATAACTATGCTCAA
AAATTGTGTACCTTTAGCTTTTTAATTTGTAAAGGGGTTAATAAGGAATATTTGATGTATAGTGCCTTGA
CTAGAGATCATAATCAGCCATACCACATTTGTAGAGGTTTTACTTGCTTTAAAAAACCTCCCACACCTCC
CCCTGAACCTGAAACATAAAATGAATGCAATTGTTGTTGTTAACTTGTTTATTGCAGCTTATAATGGTTA
CAAATAAAGCAATAGCATCACAAATTTCACAAATAAAGCATTTTTTTCACTGCATTCTAGTTGTGGTTTG
TCCAAACTCATCAATGTATCTTATCATGTCTGGATCAACTGGATAACTCAAGCTAACCAAAATCATCCCA
AACTTCCCACCCCATACCCTATTACCACTGCCAATTACCTGTGGTTTCATTTA
Features (pLannotate 1.2.2; 32 found; start..end, strand, type, name):
     81..714     +  LTR            3' LTR: 3' long terminal repeat (LTR) from HIV-1
    761..886     +  misc_feature   HIV-1 Ψ: packaging signal of human immunodeficiency virus type 1
    870..1208    +  CDS            HIV-1 gag (fragment): gag protein from human immunodeficiency virus 1; gag
   1383..1616    +  misc_feature   RRE: The Rev response element (RRE) of HIV-1 allows for Rev-dependent mRNA export from the nucleus to the cytoplasm.
   1993..2093    +  CDS            Rev (fragment): human immunodeficiency virus 1 (HIV-1) Rev protein; rev; enhances nuclear export of unspliced and incompletely spliced viral mRNAs
   2130..2247    +  misc_feature   cPPT/CTS: central polypurine tract and central termination sequence of HIV-1
   2308..3486    +  promoter       EF-1α promoter: strong constitutive promoter for human elongation factor EF-1α
   3493..3582    +  CDS            CD8A (fragment): CD8A_HUMAN - Also known as MAL. Experimental evidence at protein level: Swiss-Prot protein existence level 1. Integral membrane glycoprotein that plays an essential role in the immune response and serves multiple functions in responses against both external and internal offenses. In T-cells, functions primarily as a coreceptor for MHC class I molecule:peptide complex. The antigens presented by class I peptides are derived from cytosolic proteins while class II derived from extracellular proteins. Interacts simultaneously with the T-cell receptor (TCR) and the MHC class I proteins presented by
   3817..3963    +  CDS            PDGFRβ TM domain: transmembrane domain from platelet derived growth factor receptor beta
   4042..4749    +  CDS            mCherry: mCherry is a basic (constitutively fluorescent) red fluorescent protein published in 2004, derived from Discosoma sp.. It is reported to be a very rapidly-maturing monomer with low acid sensitivity.
   4767..5355    +  misc_feature   WPRE: woodchuck hepatitis virus posttranscriptional regulatory element
   5377..5397    +  misc_feature   MCS (fragment): pBluescript multiple cloning site
   5414..5482    +  CDS            nef (fragment): NEF_HV1Z2 - Experimental evidence at protein level: Swiss-Prot protein existence level 1. Extracellular Nef protein targets CD4(+) T-lymphocytes for apoptosis by interacting with CXCR4 surface receptors. From Human immunodeficiency virus type 1 group M subtype D (isolate Z2/CDC-Z34) (HIV-1).
   5484..5717    +  LTR            3' LTR (ΔU3): self-inactivating 3' long terminal repeat (LTR) from HIV-1
   5742..5760    -  promoter       SP6 promoter: promoter for bacteriophage SP6 RNA polymerase
   5988..6267    +  CDS            TcR (fragment): tetracycline efflux protein; tet; confers resistance to tetracycline
   6268..6316    -  misc_feature   bom (fragment): basis of mobility region from pBR322
   6418..6453    -  CDS            rop (fragment): Rop protein, which maintains plasmids at low copy number; rop
   6659..7247    -  rep_origin     ori: high-copy-number ColE1/pMB1/pBR322/pUC origin of replication
   7350..7454    +  promoter       AmpR promoter: bla
   7455..8315    +  CDS            AmpR: β-lactamase; bla; confers resistance to ampicillin, carbenicillin, and related antibiotics
   8451..8584    +  rep_origin     RSF ori (fragment): Plasmids containing the RSF 1030 origin of replication can be propagated in E. coli cells that contain additional plasmids with compatible origins.
   8586..8642    +  CDS            lacI (fragment): lac repressor; lacI; The lac repressor binds to the lac operator to inhibit transcription in E. coli. This inhibition can be relieved by adding lactose or isopropyl-β-D-thiogalactopyranoside (IPTG).
   8649..8978    +  promoter       SV40 promoter: SV40 enhancer and early promoter
   9178..9297    +  CDS            gpt (fragment): XGPT_ECOLI - Also known as gpp, gxu. Experimental evidence at protein level: Swiss-Prot protein existence level 1. Purine salvage pathway enzyme that catalyzes the transfer of the ribosyl-5-phosphate group from 5-phospho-alpha-D-ribose 1- diphosphate (PRPP) to the N9 position of the 6-oxopurines guanine and xanthine to form the corresponding ribonucleotides GMP (guanosine 5'- monophosphate) and XMP (xanthosine 5'-monophosphate), with the release of PPi. To a lesser extent, also acts on hypoxanthine (PubMed:9100006, PubMed:3886014). Does not ribophosphorylate adenine (PubMed:3886014). From Esch
   9297..9632    +  CDS            gpt (fragment): XGPT_ECOLI - Also known as gpp, gxu. Experimental evidence at protein level: Swiss-Prot protein existence level 1. Purine salvage pathway enzyme that catalyzes the transfer of the ribosyl-5-phosphate group from 5-phospho-alpha-D-ribose 1- diphosphate (PRPP) to the N9 position of the 6-oxopurines guanine and xanthine to form the corresponding ribonucleotides GMP (guanosine 5'- monophosphate) and XMP (xanthosine 5'-monophosphate), with the release of PPi. To a lesser extent, also acts on hypoxanthine (PubMed:9100006, PubMed:3886014). Does not ribophosphorylate adenine (PubMed:3886014). From Esch
   9727..10032   +  CDS            frsA (fragment): FRSA_ECOLI - Also known as yafA. Experimental evidence at protein level: Swiss-Prot protein existence level 1. Catalyzes the hydrolysis of esters (PubMed:15808744). Displays esterase activity toward pNP-butyrate (PubMed:15808744). May stimulate mixed-acid fermentation by acting as a fermentation/respiration switch that down-regulates respiration and up- regulates fermentation rates (PubMed:15169777). From Escherichia coli (strain K12).
  10036..10110   +  CDS            small t antigen (fragment): SV40 (simian virus 40) small t antigen
  10112..10177   +  intron         small t intron: SV40 (simian virus 40) small t antigen intron
  10307..10327   +  CDS            SV40 NLS: nuclear localization signal of SV40 (simian virus 40) large T antigen
  10646..10729   +  CDS            large T antigen (fragment): large T antigen from SV40 (simian virus 40)
  10752..10886   +  polyA_signal   SV40 poly(A) signal: SV40 polyadenylation signal
