[The description below was written by a language model from this plasmid's Addgene catalogue record and pLannotate feature annotations shown in this document.]
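Description:
EF1a-LCB3_v1.2-PDGFR-T2A-mCherry (pZYW049) is an HIV-1-based lentiviral transfer plasmid of about 11 kb, built in the pAN2414 lentiviral destination backbone. It is propagated in E. coli under ampicillin selection (AmpR with its bla promoter) from a ColE1/pBR322-type origin. The catalogue lists it as low copy and grown in a recombination-tolerant strain, as is usual for LTR-containing vectors. The viral portion begins with a full-length HIV-1 LTR in the upstream position (the annotation tool labels it a 3' LTR), followed by the Ψ packaging signal with a gag fragment, the RRE for Rev-dependent RNA export and the cPPT/CTS. It ends with a WPRE and a U3-deleted, self-inactivating 3' LTR. Outside the LTRs the backbone carries legacy elements, including an SV40 promoter driving fragmented gpt sequence, SV40 small t intron and poly(A) sequences, and tetracycline-resistance and rop remnants. None of these belong to the packaged genome.

The payload is one open reading frame under the constitutive human EF-1α promoter. It starts with a short CD8A fragment, which by its position is probably a signal peptide for secretory targeting. An unannotated stretch follows, which presumably encodes the synthetic LCB3 binder named in the record, and then the PDGFRβ transmembrane domain that anchors the binder at the cell surface. The T2A peptide named in the construct title is not annotated, but it fits the gap before mCherry. It would separate mCherry from the membrane protein during translation, so the red fluorescent protein acts as an independent transduction marker. According to the record and the associated publication title, the vector is used to make cells that stably display LCB3, in work on genetically encoded cellular detection of the SARS-CoV-2 Spike protein.
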