Addgene plasmid #194232: EF1a-LCB3_v1.2-PDGFR-T2A-mCherry (pZYW049)
Purpose: Lentiviral expression vector expressing LCB3 on the cell surface attached to PDGFR's transmembrane domain and mCherry transduction marker
Depositing lab: Hana El-Samad. Depositing organization: University of California, San Francisco (UCSF). Publication: Sentinel cells enable genetic detection of SARS-CoV-2 Spike protein. Weinberg ZY, Hilburger CE, Kim M, Cao L, Khalid M, Elmes S, Diwanji D, Hernandez E, Lopez J, Schaefer K, Smith AM, Zhou F, Kumar GR, Ott M, Baker D, El-Samad H. bioRxiv [Preprint]. 2021 Apr 20:2021.04.20.440678. doi: 10.1101/2021.04.20.440678. PubMed 33907743.
Backbone
  Vector backbone: pAN2414 Lentiviral Destination
  Vector type: Lentiviral
Growth in bacteria
  Bacterial resistance: Ampicillin, 100 μg/mL
  Growth temperature: 37°C
  Growth strain: NEB Stable
  Copy number: Low Copy
Gene/Insert
  Gene/Insert name: EF1a-LCB3-PDGFR TMD-T2A-mCherry
  Species: Synthetic
  Promoter: EF1a
  Cloning method: Restriction Enzyme; 5′ cloning site unknown (unknown if destroyed)
Terms and licenses: Academic/Nonprofit Terms; Industry Terms: Not Available to Industry
Depositor comments: Please visit https://doi.org/10.1101/2021.04.20.440678 for bioRxiv preprint.
How to cite: EF1a-LCB3_v1.2-PDGFR-T2A-mCherry (pZYW049) was a gift from Hana El-Samad (Addgene plasmid # 194232 ; http://n2t.net/addgene:194232 ; RRID:Addgene_194232)
